Addgene plasmid #214880: pSLQ7556 pHR (hU6-crCD46-EFS-PuroR-WPRE)
Purpose: Lentiviral vector encoding RfxCas13d targeting CD46 guide
Depositing lab: Stanley Qi. Depositing organization: Stanford University. Publication: A versatile CRISPR-Cas13d platform for multiplexed transcriptomic regulation and metabolic engineering in primary human T cells. Tieu V, Sotillo E, Bjelajac JR, Chen C, Malipatlolla M, Guerrero JA, Xu P, Quinn PJ, Fisher C, Klysz D, Mackall CL, Qi LS. Cell. 2024 Feb 29;187(5):1278-1295.e20. doi: 10.1016/j.cell.2024.01.035. Epub 2024 Feb 21. PubMed 38387457.
Backbone
  Vector backbone: pHR
  Vector type: Mammalian Expression, Lentiviral, CRISPR
  Selectable markers: Puromycin
Growth in bacteria
  Bacterial resistance: Ampicillin, 100 μg/mL
  Growth temperature: 37°C
  Growth strain: NEB Stable
  Copy number: High Copy
Gene/Insert
  Gene/Insert name: hU6-crCD46-EFS-PuroR-WPRE
  gRNA/shRNA sequence: AACCCCTACCAACTGGTCGGGGTTTGAAACagacaattgtgtcgctgccatcg
  Species: Synthetic
  Promoter: hU6
  Cloning method: Restriction Enzyme; 5′ cloning site Unknown (unknown if destroyed)
Terms and licenses: Academic/Nonprofit Terms; Industry Terms: Not Available to Industry
How to cite: pSLQ7556 pHR (hU6-crCD46-EFS-PuroR-WPRE) was a gift from Stanley Qi (Addgene plasmid # 214880 ; http://n2t.net/addgene:214880 ; RRID:Addgene_214880)
