[The description below was written by a language model from this plasmid's Addgene catalogue record and pLannotate feature annotations shown in this document.]
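Description:
pSLQ7556 pHR (hU6-crCD46-EFS-PuroR-WPRE) is an 8.7 kb lentiviral transfer plasmid on the pHR backbone that delivers a CRISPR RNA for the RNA-targeting nuclease RfxCas13d, directed against CD46. Despite the wording of the catalogue purpose line, the feature table shows no Cas13d coding sequence, so the construct supplies only the guide and the effector must come from elsewhere. In bacteria it replicates from a high-copy ColE1/pUC-type origin and is selected with ampicillin through the bla gene. An f1 origin is also present, as is a backbone SV40/EM7-driven BleoR cassette lying outside the proviral region.

The viral genome is transcribed from a CMV enhancer/promoter fused to a truncated HIV-1 5' LTR. It carries the Ψ packaging signal with a gag fragment, the RRE for Rev-dependent nuclear export, the cPPT/CTS and a ΔU3 self-inactivating 3' LTR followed by a bGH polyadenylation signal. This arrangement requires packaging and envelope functions in trans.

Between the LTRs, the human U6 RNA polymerase III promoter drives the 30-base processed RfxCas13d direct repeat followed by the CD46-targeting spacer. Downstream, the EF-1α core (EFS) promoter expresses puromycin N-acetyltransferase, so that transduced mammalian cells can be selected with puromycin. A WPRE follows to enhance transcript stability and expression.

The associated work concerns a Cas13d platform for multiplexed transcript regulation in primary human T cells. In that setting, this vector is suited to knocking down CD46 mRNA in cells that also express RfxCas13d.
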