Features (pLannotate 1.2.2; 32 found; start..end, strand, type, name):
     18..118     +  CDS            Rev (fragment): human immunodeficiency virus 1 (HIV-1) Rev protein; rev; enhances nuclear export of unspliced and incompletely spliced viral mRNAs
    168..285     +  misc_feature   cPPT/CTS: central polypurine tract and central termination sequence of HIV-1
    336..576     +  promoter       U6 promoter: RNA polymerase III promoter for human U6 snRNA
    586..615     +  misc_RNA       RfxCas13d DR30: 5' processed 30-base direct repeat for an RfxCas13d gRNA (Konermann et al., 2018)
    657..675     +  CDS            small t antigen (fragment): SV40 (simian virus 40) small t antigen
    701..912     +  promoter       EF-1α core promoter: core promoter for human elongation factor EF-1α
    928..1527    +  CDS            PuroR (fragment): puromycin N-acetyltransferase; pac from Streptomyces; confers resistance to puromycin
   1543..2131    +  misc_feature   WPRE: woodchuck hepatitis virus posttranscriptional regulatory element
   2182..2201    +  misc_feature   cPPT/CTS (fragment): central polypurine tract and central termination sequence of HIV-1
   2203..2436    +  LTR            3' LTR (ΔU3): self-inactivating 3' long terminal repeat (LTR) from HIV-1
   2468..2692    +  polyA_signal   bGH poly(A) signal: bovine growth hormone polyadenylation signal
   2696..2717    +  promoter       SV40 promoter (fragment): SV40 enhancer and early promoter
   2738..3166    +  rep_origin     f1 ori (sequence partly withheld): f1 bacteriophage origin of replication; arrow indicates direction of (+) strand synthesis
   3180..3509    +  promoter       SV40 promoter: SV40 enhancer and early promoter
   3557..3604    +  promoter       EM7 promoter: synthetic bacterial promoter&nbsp
   3623..3997    +  CDS            BleoR: antibiotic-binding protein; Sh ble from Streptoalloteichus hindustanus; confers resistance to bleomycin, phleomycin, and Zeocin™
   4007..4132    +  CDS            ble (fragment): BLE_KLEPN - Experimental evidence at protein level: Swiss-Prot protein existence level 1. Binding protein with a strong affinity to the bleomycin family of antibiotics. Binds to CL990; an antimitotic-antibiotic compound. From Klebsiella pneumoniae.
   4127..4248    +  polyA_signal   SV40 poly(A) signal: SV40 polyadenylation signal
   4321..4337    -  protein_bind   lac operator: The lac repressor binds to the lac operator to inhibit transcription in E. coli. This inhibition can be relieved by adding lactose or isopropyl-β-D-thiogalactopyranoside (IPTG). lac repressor encoded by lacI
   4345..4375    -  promoter       lac promoter: promoter for the E. coli lac operon
   4390..4411    -  protein_bind   CAP binding site: CAP binding activates transcription in the presence of cAMP. E. coli catabolite activator protein
   4424..4516    -  CDS            lacI (fragment): lac repressor; lacI; The lac repressor binds to the lac operator to inhibit transcription in E. coli. This inhibition can be relieved by adding lactose or isopropyl-β-D-thiogalactopyranoside (IPTG).
   4699..5287    -  rep_origin     ori: high-copy-number ColE1/pMB1/pBR322/pUC origin of replication
   5458..6318    -  CDS            AmpR: β-lactamase; bla; confers resistance to ampicillin, carbenicillin, and related antibiotics
   6319..6423    -  promoter       AmpR promoter: bla
   6482..6534    -  misc_feature   bom (fragment): basis of mobility region from pBR322
   6689..7068    +  enhancer       CMV enhancer: human cytomegalovirus immediate early enhancer
   7069..7268    +  promoter       CMV promoter: human cytomegalovirus (CMV) immediate early promoter
   7286..7466    +  LTR            5' LTR (truncated): truncated 5' long terminal repeat (LTR) from HIV-1
   7513..7638    +  misc_feature   HIV-1 Ψ: packaging signal of human immunodeficiency virus type 1
   7622..7985    +  CDS            HIV-1 gag (fragment): gag protein from human immunodeficiency virus 1; gag
   8131..8364    +  misc_feature   RRE: The Rev response element (RRE) of HIV-1 allows for Rev-dependent mRNA export from the nucleus to the cytoplasm.
>Addgene plasmid #214880 | pSLQ7556 pHR (hU6-crCD46-EFS-PuroR-WPRE) | addgene full sequence | sequence record 429077 | Addgene NGS Result
CACCATTATCGTTTCAGACCCACCTCCCAACCCCGAGGGGACCCGACAGGCCCGAAGGAATAGAAGAAGA
AGGTGGAGAGAGAGACAGAGACAGATCCATTCGATTAGTGAACGGATCGGCACTGCGTGCGCCAATTCTG
CAGACAAATGGCAGTATTCATCCACAATTTTAAAAGAAAAGGGGGGATTGGGGGGTACAGTGCAGGGGAA
AGAATAGTAGACATAATAGCAACAGACATACAAACTAAAGAATTACAAAAACAAATTACAAAAATTCAAA
ATTTTCGGGTTTATTACAGGGACAGCAGAGATCCAGTTTGGTTAATTAAGGTACCGAGGGCCTATTTCCC
ATGATTCCTTCATATTTGCATATACGATACAAGGCTGTTAGAGAGATAATTGGAATTAATTTGACTGTAA
ACACAAAGATATTAGTACAAAATACGTGACGTAGAAAGTAATAATTTCTTGGGTAGTTTGCAGTTTTAAA
ATTATGTTTTAAAATGGACTATCATATGCTTACCGTAACTTGAAAGTATTTCGATTTCTTGGCTTTATAT
ATCTTGTGGAAAGGACGAAACACCGAACCCCTACCAACTGGTCGGGGTTTGAAACAGACAATTGTGTCGC
TGCCATCGTTTTTTTGAATTCGCTAGCTAGGTCTTGAAAGGAGTGGGAATTGGCTCCGGTGCCCGTCAGT
GGGCAGAGCGCACATCGCCCACAGTCCCCGAGAAGTTGGGGGGAGGGGTCGGCAATTGATCCGGTGCCTA
GAGAAGGTGGCGCGGGGTAAACTGGGAAAGTGATGTCGTGTACTGGCTCCGCCTTTTTCCCGAGGGTGGG
GGAGAACCGTATATAAGTGCAGTAGTCGCCGTGAACGTTCTTTTTCGCAACGGGTTTGCCGCCAGAACAC
AGGACCGGTTCTAGAGCATGACCGAGTACAAGCCCACGGTGCGCCTCGCCACCCGCGACGACGTCCCCAG
GGCCGTACGCACCCTCGCCGCCGCGTTCGCCGACTACCCCGCCACGCGCCACACCGTCGATCCGGACCGC
CACATCGAGCGGGTCACCGAGCTGCAAGAACTCTTCCTCACGCGCGTCGGGCTCGACATCGGCAAGGTGT
GGGTCGCGGACGACGGCGCCGCGGTGGCGGTCTGGACCACGCCGGAGAGCGTCGAAGCGGGGGCGGTGTT
CGCCGAGATCGGCCCGCGCATGGCCGAGTTGAGCGGTTCCCGGCTGGCCGCGCAGCAACAGATGGAAGGC
CTCCTGGCGCCGCACCGGCCCAAGGAGCCCGCGTGGTTCCTGGCCACCGTCGGAGTCTCGCCCGACCACC
AGGGCAAGGGTCTGGGCAGCGCCGTCGTGCTCCCCGGAGTGGAGGCGGCCGAGCGCGCCGGGGTGCCCGC
CTTCCTGGAGACCTCCGCGCCCCGCAACCTCCCCTTCTACGAGCGGCTCGGCTTCACCGTCACCGCCGAC
GTCGAGGTGCCCGAAGGACCGCGCACCTGGTGCATGACCCGCAAGCCCGGTGCCTGAACGCGTTAAGTCG
ACAATCAACCTCTGGATTACAAAATTTGTGAAAGATTGACTGGTATTCTTAACTATGTTGCTCCTTTTAC
GCTATGTGGATACGCTGCTTTAATGCCTTTGTATCATGCTATTGCTTCCCGTATGGCTTTCATTTTCTCC
TCCTTGTATAAATCCTGGTTGCTGTCTCTTTATGAGGAGTTGTGGCCCGTTGTCAGGCAACGTGGCGTGG
TGTGCACTGTGTTTGCTGACGCAACCCCCACTGGTTGGGGCATTGCCACCACCTGTCAGCTCCTTTCCGG
GACTTTCGCTTTCCCCCTCCCTATTGCCACGGCGGAACTCATCGCCGCCTGCCTTGCCCGCTGCTGGACA
GGGGCTCGGCTGTTGGGCACTGACAATTCCGTGGTGTTGTCGGGGAAATCATCGTCCTTTCCTTGGCTGC
TCGCCTGTGTTGCCACCTGGATTCTGCGCGGGACGTCCTTCTGCTACGTCCCTTCGGCCCTCAATCCAGC
GGACCTTCCTTCCCGCGGCCTGCTGCCGGCTCTGCGGCCTCTTCCGCGTCTTCGCCTTCGCCCTCAGACG
AGTCGGATCTCCCTTTGGGCCGCCTCCCCGCGTCGACTTTAAGACCAATGACTTACAAGGCAGCTGTAGA
TCTTAGCCACTTTTTAAAAGAAAAGGGGGGACTGGAAGGGCTAATTCACTCCCAACGAAGACAAGATCTG
CTTTTTGCTTGTACTGGGTCTCTCTGGTTAGACCAGATCTGAGCCTGGGAGCTCTCTGGCTAACTAGGGA
ACCCACTGCTTAAGCCTCAATAAAGCTTGCCTTGAGTGCTTCAAGTAGTGTGTGCCCGTCTGTTGTGTGA
CTCTGGTAACTAGAGATCCCTCAGACCCTTTTAGTCAGTGTGGAAAATCTCTAGCAGGGCCCGTTTAAAC
CCGCTGATCAGCCTCGACTGTGCCTTCTAGTTGCCAGCCATCTGTTGTTTGCCCCTCCCCCGTGCCTTCC
TTGACCCTGGAAGGTGCCACTCCCACTGTCCTTTCCTAATAAAATGAGGAAATTGCATCGCATTGTCTGA
GTAGGTGTCATTCTATTCTGGGGGGTGGGGTGGGGCAGGACAGCAAGGGGGAGGATTGGGAAGACAATAG
CAGGCATGCTGGGGATGCGGTGGGCTCTATGGCTTCTGAGGCGGAAAGAACCAGCTGGGGCTCTAGGGGG
TATCCCC
[124 nt withheld, positions 2738-2861]
C
[91 nt withheld, positions 2863-2953]
A
[49 nt withheld, positions 2955-3003]
CCTTTGACGTTGGAGTCCACGTTCTTT
[37 nt withheld, positions 3031-3067]
ACCCTATCTCGGTCTATTCTTTTGATTTATAAGGGATTTTGCCGATTTCGGCCTATTGGTTAAAAAATGA
GCTGATTTAACAAAAATTTAACGCGAATTAATTCTGTGGAATGTGTGTCAGTTAGGGTGTGGAAAGTCCC
CAGGCTCCCCAGCAGGCAGAAGTATGCAAAGCATGCATCTCAATTAGTCAGCAACCAGGTGTGGAAAGTC
CCCAGGCTCCCCAGCAGGCAGAAGTATGCAAAGCATGCATCTCAATTAGTCAGCAACCATAGTCCCGCCC
CTAACTCCGCCCATCCCGCCCCTAACTCCGCCCAGTTCCGCCCATTCTCCGCCCCATGGCTGACTAATTT
TTTTTATTTATGCAGAGGCCGAGGCCGCCTCTGCCTCTGAGCTATTCCAGAAGTAGTGAGGAGGCTTTTT
TGGAGGCCTAGGCTTTTGCAAAAAGCTCCCGGGAGCTTGTATATCCATTTTCGGATCTGATCAGCACGTG
TTGACAATTAATCATCGGCATAGTATATCGGCATAGTATAATACGACAAGGTGAGGAACTAAACCATGGC
CAAGTTGACCAGTGCCGTTCCGGTGCTCACCGCGCGCGACGTCGCCGGAGCGGTCGAGTTCTGGACCGAC
CGGCTCGGGTTCTCCCGGGACTTCGTGGAGGACGACTTCGCCGGTGTGGTCCGGGACGACGTGACCCTGT
TCATCAGCGCGGTCCAGGACCAGGTGGTGCCGGACAACACCCTGGCCTGGGTGTGGGTGCGCGGCCTGGA
CGAGCTGTACGCCGAGTGGTCGGAGGTCGTGTCCACGAACTTCCGGGACGCCTCCGGGCCGGCCATGACC
GAGATCGGCGAGCAGCCGTGGGGGCGGGAGTTCGCCCTGCGCGACCCGGCCGGCAACTGCGTGCACTTCG
TGGCCGAGGAGCAGGACTGACACGTGCTACGAGATTTCGATTCCACCGCCGCCTTCTATGAAAGGTTGGG
CTTCGGAATCGTTTTCCGGGACGCCGGCTGGATGATCCTCCAGCGCGGGGATCTCATGCTGGAGTTCTTC
GCCCACCCCAACTTGTTTATTGCAGCTTATAATGGTTACAAATAAAGCAATAGCATCACAAATTTCACAA
ATAAAGCATTTTTTTCACTGCATTCTAGTTGTGGTTTGTCCAAACTCATCAATGTATCTTATCATGTCTG
TATACCGTCGACCTCTAGCTAGAGCTTGGCGTAATCATGGTCATAGCTGTTTCCTGTGTGAAATTGTTAT
CCGCTCACAATTCCACACAACATACGAGCCGGAAGCATAAAGTGTAAAGCCTGGGGTGCCTAATGAGTGA
GCTAACTCACATTAATTGCGTTGCGCTCACTGCCCGCTTTCCAGTCGGGAAACCTGTCGTGCCAGCTGCA
TTAATGAATCGGCCAACGCGCGGGGAGAGGCGGTTTGCGTATTGGGCGCTCTTCCGCTTCCTCGCTCACT
GACTCGCTGCGCTCGGTCGTTCGGCTGCGGCGAGCGGTATCAGCTCACTCAAAGGCGGTAATACGGTTAT
CCACAGAATCAGGGGATAACGCAGGAAAGAACATGTGAGCAAAAGGCCAGCAAAAGGCCAGGAACCGTAA
AAAGGCCGCGTTGCTGGCGTTTTTCCATAGGCTCCGCCCCCCTGACGAGCATCACAAAAATCGACGCTCA
AGTCAGAGGTGGCGAAACCCGACAGGACTATAAAGATACCAGGCGTTTCCCCCTGGAAGCTCCCTCGTGC
GCTCTCCTGTTCCGACCCTGCCGCTTACCGGATACCTGTCCGCCTTTCTCCCTTCGGGAAGCGTGGCGCT
TTCTCATAGCTCACGCTGTAGGTATCTCAGTTCGGTGTAGGTCGTTCGCTCCAAGCTGGGCTGTGTGCAC
GAACCCCCCGTTCAGCCCGACCGCTGCGCCTTATCCGGTAACTATCGTCTTGAGTCCAACCCGGTAAGAC
ACGACTTATCGCCACTGGCAGCAGCCACTGGTAACAGGATTAGCAGAGCGAGGTATGTAGGCGGTGCTAC
AGAGTTCTTGAAGTGGTGGCCTAACTACGGCTACACTAGAAGAACAGTATTTGGTATCTGCGCTCTGCTG
AAGCCAGTTACCTTCGGAAAAAGAGTTGGTAGCTCTTGATCCGGCAAACAAACCACCGCTGGTAGCGGTG
GTTTTTTTGTTTGCAAGCAGCAGATTACGCGCAGAAAAAAAGGATCTCAAGAAGATCCTTTGATCTTTTC
TACGGGGTCTGACGCTCAGTGGAACGAAAACTCACGTTAAGGGATTTTGGTCATGAGATTATCAAAAAGG
ATCTTCACCTAGATCCTTTTAAATTAAAAATGAAGTTTTAAATCAATCTAAAGTATATATGAGTAAACTT
GGTCTGACAGTTACCAATGCTTAATCAGTGAGGCACCTATCTCAGCGATCTGTCTATTTCGTTCATCCAT
AGTTGCCTGACTCCCCGTCGTGTAGATAACTACGATACGGGAGGGCTTACCATCTGGCCCCAGTGCTGCA
ATGATACCGCGAGACCCACGCTCACCGGCTCCAGATTTATCAGCAATAAACCAGCCAGCCGGAAGGGCCG
AGCGCAGAAGTGGTCCTGCAACTTTATCCGCCTCCATCCAGTCTATTAATTGTTGCCGGGAAGCTAGAGT
AAGTAGTTCGCCAGTTAATAGTTTGCGCAACGTTGTTGCCATTGCTACAGGCATCGTGGTGTCACGCTCG
TCGTTTGGTATGGCTTCATTCAGCTCCGGTTCCCAACGATCAAGGCGAGTTACATGATCCCCCATGTTGT
GCAAAAAAGCGGTTAGCTCCTTCGGTCCTCCGATCGTTGTCAGAAGTAAGTTGGCCGCAGTGTTATCACT
CATGGTTATGGCAGCACTGCATAATTCTCTTACTGTCATGCCATCCGTAAGATGCTTTTCTGTGACTGGT
GAGTACTCAACCAAGTCATTCTGAGAATAGTGTATGCGGCGACCGAGTTGCTCTTGCCCGGCGTCAATAC
GGGATAATACCGCGCCACATAGCAGAACTTTAAAAGTGCTCATCATTGGAAAACGTTCTTCGGGGCGAAA
ACTCTCAAGGATCTTACCGCTGTTGAGATCCAGTTCGATGTAACCCACTCGTGCACCCAACTGATCTTCA
GCATCTTTTACTTTCACCAGCGTTTCTGGGTGAGCAAAAACAGGAAGGCAAAATGCCGCAAAAAAGGGAA
TAAGGGCGACACGGAAATGTTGAATACTCATACTCTTCCTTTTTCAATATTATTGAAGCATTTATCAGGG
TTATTGTCTCATGAGCGGATACATATTTGAATGTATTTAGAAAAATAAACAAATAGGGGTTCCGCGCACA
TTTCCCCGAAAAGTGCCACCTGACGTCGACGGATCGGGAGATCTCCCGATCCCCTATGGTGCACTCTCAG
TACAATCTGCTCTGATGCCGCATAGTTAAGCCAGTATCTGCTCCCTGCTTGTGTGTTGGAGGTCGCTGAG
TAGTGCGCGAGCAAAATTTAAGCTACAACAAGGCAAGGCTTGACCGACAATTGCATGAAGAATCTGCTTA
GGGTTAGGCGTTTTGCGCTGCTTCGCGATGTACGGGCCAGATATACGCGTTGACATTGATTATTGACTAG
TTATTAATAGTAATCAATTACGGGGTCATTAGTTCATAGCCCATATATGGAGTTCCGCGTTACATAACTT
ACGGTAAATGGCCCGCCTGGCTGACCGCCCAACGACCCCCGCCCATTGACGTCAATAATGACGTATGTTC
CCATAGTAACGCCAATAGGGACTTTCCATTGACGTCAATGGGTGGAGTATTTACGGTAAACTGCCCACTT
GGCAGTACATCAAGTGTATCATATGCCAAGTACGCCCCCTATTGACGTCAATGACGGTAAATGGCCCGCC
TGGCATTATGCCCAGTACATGACCTTATGGGACTTTCCTACTTGGCAGTACATCTACGTATTAGTCATCG
CTATTACCATGGTGATGCGGTTTTGGCAGTACATCAATGGGCGTGGATAGCGGTTTGACTCACGGGGATT
TCCAAGTCTCCACCCCATTGACGTCAATGGGAGTTTGTTTTGGCACCAAAATCAACGGGACTTTCCAAAA
TGTCGTAACAACTCCGCCCCATTGACGCAAATGGGCGGTAGGCGTGTACGGTGGGAGGTCTATATAAGCA
GCGCGTTTTGCCTGTACTGGGTCTCTCTGGTTAGACCAGATCTGAGCCTGGGAGCTCTCTGGCTAACTAG
GGAACCCACTGCTTAAGCCTCAATAAAGCTTGCCTTGAGTGCTTCAAGTAGTGTGTGCCCGTCTGTTGTG
TGACTCTGGTAACTAGAGATCCCTCAGACCCTTTTAGTCAGTGTGGAAAATCTCTAGCAGTGGCGCCCGA
ACAGGGACTTGAAAGCGAAAGGGAAACCAGAGGAGCTCTCTCGACGCAGGACTCGGCTTGCTGAAGCGCG
CACGGCAAGAGGCGAGGGGCGGCGACTGGTGAGTACGCCAAAAATTTTGACTAGCGGAGGCTAGAAGGAG
AGAGATGGGTGCGAGAGCGTCAGTATTAAGCGGGGGAGAATTAGATCGCGATGGGAAAAAATTCGGTTAA
GGCCAGGGGGAAAGAAAAAATATAAATTAAAACATATAGTATGGGCAAGCAGGGAGCTAGAACGATTCGC
AGTTAATCCTGGCCTGTTAGAAACATCAGAAGGCTGTAGACAAATACTGGGACAGCTACAACCATCCCTT
CAGACAGGATCAGAAGAACTTAGATCATTATATAATACAGTAGCAACCCTCTATTGTGTGCATCAAAGGA
TAGAGATAAAAGACACCAAGGAAGCTTTAGACAAGATAGAGGAAGAGCAAAACAAAAGTAAGACCACCGC
ACAGCAAGCGGCCGCTGATCTTCAGACCTGGAGGAGGAGATATGAGGGACAATTGGAGAAGTGAATTATA
TAAATATAAAGTAGTAAAAATTGAACCATTAGGAGTAGCACCCACCAAGGCAAAGAGAAGAGTGGTGCAG
AGAGAAAAAAGAGCAGTGGGAATAGGAGCTTTGTTCCTTGGGTTCTTGGGAGCAGCAGGAAGCACTATGG
GCGCAGCGTCAATGACGCTGACGGTACAGGCCAGACAATTATTGTCTGGTATAGTGCAGCAGCAGAACAA
TTTGCTGAGGGCTATTGAGGCGCAACAGCATCTGTTGCAACTCACAGTCTGGGGCATCAAGCAGCTCCAG
GCAAGAATCCTGGCTGTGGAAAGATACCTAAAGGATCAACAGCTCCTGGGGATTTGGGGTTGCTCTGGAA
AACTCATTTGCACCACTGCTGTGCCTTGGAATGCTAGTTGGAGTAATAAATCTCTGGAACAGATTTGGAA
TCACACGACCTGGATGGAGTGGGACAGAGAAATTAACAATTACACAAGCTTAATACACTCCTTAATTGAA
GAATCGCAAAACCAGCAAGAAAAGAATGAACAAGAATTATTGGAATTAGATAAATGGGCAAGTTTGTGGA
ATTGGTTTAACATAACAAATTGGCTGTGGTATATAAAATTATTCATAATGATAGTAGGAGGCTTGGTAGG
TTTAAGAATAGTTTTTGCTGTACTTTCTATAGTGAATAGAGTTAGGCAGGGATATT
